Addgene plasmid #87321: PumC
Purpose: PumHD w/each unit mutated to bind C (as in Fig. 1C; unit 6 is the Pumby for C)
Depositing lab: Edward Boyden. Publication: Programmable RNA-binding protein composed of repeats of a single modular unit. Adamala KP, Martin-Alarcon DA, Boyden ES. Proc Natl Acad Sci U S A. 2016 May 10;113(19):E2579-88. doi: 10.1073/pnas.1519368113. Epub 2016 Apr 26. PubMed 27118836.
Backbone
  Vector backbone: pCI
  Backbone manufacturer: Promega
  Modifications to backbone: mutated to remove BsaI, original promoter replaced with UBC promoter
  Vector type: Mammalian Expression, Synthetic Biology
Growth in bacteria
  Bacterial resistance: Ampicillin, 100 μg/mL
  Growth temperature: 30°C
  Growth strain: NEB Stable
  Copy number: High Copy
Gene/Insert
  Gene/Insert name: Pumilio protein mutant (alt name: PumC)
  Species: H. sapiens (human)
  Insert size (bp): 1062
  Mutation: all 8 units mutated to bind C
  Entrez Gene: PUM1 (a.k.a. HSPUM, NEDMSF, PUMH, PUMH1, PUML1, SCA47)
  Promoter: UBC
  Cloning method: Gibson Cloning
  Sequencing primers: 5′ TAATACGACTCACTATAGG; 3′ GCGTCCGCCTAAGTCA
Terms and licenses: Academic/Nonprofit Terms; Industry Terms: Not Available to Industry
How to cite: PumC was a gift from Edward Boyden (Addgene plasmid # 87321 ; http://n2t.net/addgene:87321 ; RRID:Addgene_87321)
