[The description below was written by a language model from this plasmid's Addgene catalogue record and pLannotate feature annotations shown in this document.]
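Description:
PumC is a mammalian expression plasmid built on a modified Promega pCI backbone, in which BsaI recognition sites were removed by mutation and the original promoter was replaced with the human ubiquitin C (UbC) promoter. It is propagated in E. coli through a high-copy ColE1/pUC-type origin and selected with ampicillin via the β-lactamase gene and its native promoter. An f1 phage origin is also present. The short annotated fragments of lacZα, bom, rop and SV40 large T antigen appear to be backbone remnants rather than functional elements.

The payload is a roughly 1.06 kb coding sequence derived from human PUM1, corresponding to the Pumilio homology domain (PumHD). This RNA-binding fold is made of eight tandem repeat units, each of which contacts one RNA base. In this variant all eight units have been mutated to recognise cytosine, and the record notes that unit 6 of this design serves as the "Pumby" module for C, that is, the single repeat unit used to build modular programmable RNA-binding proteins. The UbC promoter drives constitutive expression in mammalian cells. A T7 promoter sits just upstream of the open reading frame, where it can serve as a sequencing primer site or support in vitro transcription, and an SV40 polyadenylation signal lies downstream. No epitope tag, reporter or mammalian selection marker is annotated.

The construct belongs to a synthetic-biology toolkit for engineering sequence-specific RNA-binding proteins. It serves both as a reference cytosine-binding PumHD and as a source of the C-specific unit for assembling custom binders. The removal of BsaI sites from the backbone is consistent with use in Golden Gate-style assembly, although the record lists Gibson cloning for this plasmid.
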