Features (pLannotate 1.2.2; 12 found; start..end, strand, type, name):
      7..595     +  rep_origin     ori: high-copy-number ColE1/pMB1/pBR322/pUC origin of replication
   1329..2539    +  promoter       UbC promoter: human ubiquitin C promoter
   2585..2603    +  promoter       T7 promoter: promoter for bacteriophage T7 RNA polymerase
   2641..3687    +  CDS            PUM1 (fragment): PUM1_HUMAN - Also known as KIAA0099 From Homo sapiens (Human).
   3749..3870    -  polyA_signal   SV40 poly(A) signal: SV40 polyadenylation signal
   3893..3961    -  CDS            large T antigen (fragment): large T antigen from SV40 (simian virus 40)
   3995..4062    +  CDS            lacZα (fragment): LacZα fragment of β-galactosidase; lacZ fragment
   4066..4494    +  rep_origin     f1 ori (sequence partly withheld): f1 bacteriophage origin of replication; arrow indicates direction of (+) strand synthesis
   4522..4621    -  misc_feature   bom (fragment): basis of mobility region from pBR322
   4723..4758    -  CDS            rop (fragment): Rop protein, which maintains plasmids at low copy number; rop
   4853..4957    +  promoter       AmpR promoter: bla
   4958..5818    +  CDS            AmpR: β-lactamase; bla; confers resistance to ampicillin, carbenicillin, and related antibiotics
>Addgene plasmid #87321 | PumC | addgene full sequence | sequence record 181387 | Addgene NGS Result
ATCTTCTTGAGATCCTTTTTTTCTGCGCGTAATCTGCTGCTTGCAAACAAAAAAACCACCGCTACCAGCG
GTGGTTTGTTTGCCGGATCAAGAGCTACCAACTCTTTTTCCGAAGGTAACTGGCTTCAGCAGAGCGCAGA
TACCAAATACTGTTCTTCTAGTGTAGCCGTAGTTAGGCCACCACTTCAAGAACTCTGTAGCACCGCCTAC
ATACCTCGCTCTGCTAATCCTGTTACCAGTGGCTGCTGCCAGTGGCGATAAGTCGTGTCTTACCGGGTTG
GACTCAAGACGATAGTTACCGGATAAGGCGCAGCGGTCGGGCTGAACGGGGGGTTCGTGCACACAGCCCA
GCTTGGAGCGAACGACCTACACCGAACTGAGATACCTACAGCGTGAGCTATGAGAAAGCGCCACGCTTCC
CGAAGGGAGAAAGGCGGACAGGTATCCGGTAAGCGGCAGGGTCGGAACAGGAGAGCGCACGAGGGAGCTT
CCAGGGGGAAACGCCTGGTATCTTTATAGTCCTGTCGGGTTTCGCCACCTCTGACTTGAGCGTCGATTTT
TGTGATGCTCGTCAGGGGGGCGGAGCCTATGGAAAAACGCCAGCAACGCGGCCTTTTTACGGTTCCTGGC
CTTTTGCTGGCCTTTTGCTCACATGGCTCGACACGTCTCCGGATACGGGGACAGCCCCCCCCCAAAGCCC
CCAGGGATGTAATTACGTCCCTCCCCCGCTAGGGGGCAGCAGCGAGCCGCCCGGGGCTCCGCTCCGGTCC
GGCGCTCCCCCCGCATCCCCGAGCCGGCAGCGTGCGGGGACAGCCCGGGCACGGGGAAGGTGGCACGGGA
TCGCTTTCCTCTGAACGCTTCTCGCTGCTCTTTGAGCCTGCAGACACCTGGGGGGATACGGGGAAAAAGC
TTTAGGCTTGTGTCTGAGCCTGCATGTTTGATGGTGTCTGGATGCAAGCAGAAGGGGTGGAAGAGCTTGC
CTGGAGAGATACAGCTGGGTCAGTAGGACTGGGACAGGCAGCTGGAGAATTGCCATGTAGATGTTCATAC
AATCGTCAAATCATGAAGGCTGGAAAAGCCCTCCAAGATCCCCAAGACCAACCCCAACCCACCCACCGTG
CCCACTGGCCATGTCCCTCAGTGCCACATCCCCACAGTTCTTCATCACCTCCAGGGACGGTGACCCCCCC
ACCTCCGTGGGCAGCTGTGCCACTGCAGCACCGCTCTTTGGAGAAGGTAAATCTTGCTAAATCCAGCCCG
ACCCTCCCCTGGCACAACGTAAGGCCATTATCTCTCATCCAACTCCAGGACGGAGTCAGTGAGGATCTGG
CCTCCGCGCCGGGTTTTGGCGCCTCCCGCGGGCGCCCCCCTCCTCACGGCGAGCGCTGCCACGTCAGACG
AAGGGCGCAGCGAGCGTCCTGATCCTTCCGCCCGGACGCTCAGGACAGCGGCCCGCTGCTCATAAGACTC
GGCCTTAGAACCCCAGTATCAGCAGAAGGACATTTTAGGACGGGACTTGGGTGACTCTAGGGCACTGGTT
TTCTTTCCAGAGAGCGGAACAGGCGAGGAAAAGTAGTCCCTTCTCGGCGATTCTGCGGAGGGATCTCCGT
GGGGCGGTGAACGCCGATGATTATATAAGGACGCGCCGGGTGTGGCACAGCTAGTTCCGTCGCAGCCGGG
ATTTGGGTCGCGGTTCTTGTTTGTGGATCGCTGTGATCGTCACTTGGTGAGTAGCGGGCTGCTGGGCTGG
CCGGGGCTTTCGTGGCCGCCGGGCCGCTCGGTGGGACGGAAGCGTGTGGAGAGTCCGCCAAGGGCTGTAG
TCTGGGTCCGCGAGCAAGGTTGCCCTGAACTGGGGGTTGGGGGGAGCGCAGCAAAATGGCGGCTGTTCCC
GAGTCTTGAATGGAAGACGCTTGTGAGGCGGGCTGTGAGGTCGTTGAAACAAGGTGGGGGGCATGGTGGG
CGGCAAGAACCCAAGGTCTTGAGGCCTTCGCTAATGCGGGAAAGCTCTTATTCGGGTGAGATGGGCTGGG
GCACCATCTGGGGACCCTGACGTGAAGTTTGTCACTGACTGGAGAACTCGGTTTGTCGTCTGTTGCGGGG
GCGGCAGTTATGGCGGTGCCGTTGGGCAGTGCACCCGTACCTTTGGGAGCGCGCGCCCTCGTCGTGTCGT
GACGTCACCCGTTCTGTTGGCTTATAATGCAGGGTGGGGCCACCTGCCGGTAGGTGTGCGGTAGGCTTTT
CTCCGTCGCAGGACGCAGGGTTCGGGCCTAGGGTAGGCTCTCCTGAATCGACAGGCGCCGGACCTCTGGT
GAGGGGAGGGATAAGTGAGGCGTCAGTTTCTTTGGTCGGTTTTATGTACCTATCTTCTTAAGTAGCTGAA
GCTCCGGTTTTGAACTATGCGCTCGGGGTTGGCGAGTGTGTTTTGTGAAGTTTTTTAGGCACCTTTTGAA
ATGTAATCATTTGGGTCAATATGTAATTTTCAGTGTTAGACTAGTAAATTGTCCGCTAAATTCTGGCCGT
TTTTGGCTTTTTTGTTAGATGTGTCCACTCCCAGTTCAATTACAGCTCTTAAGGCTAGAGTACTTAATAC
GACTCACTATAGGCTAGCCTCGAGAAKGAGGTGCCACCATGCGAGGCATGGGCCGCAGCCGCCTTTTGGA
AGATTTTCGAAACAACCGGTACCCCAATTTACAACTGCGGGAGATTGCCGGACATATAATGGAATTTTCC
CAAGACCAGCATGGGTCCAGATTCATTCGCCTGAAACTGGAGCGTGCCACACCAGCTGAGCGCCAGCTTG
TCTTCAATGAAATCCTCCAGGCTGCCTACCAACTCATGGTGGATGTGTTTGGTAGTTACGTCATTCGCAA
GTTCTTTGAATTTGGCAGTCTTGAACAGAAGCTGGCTTTGGCAGAACGGATTCGAGGTCACGTCCTGTCA
TTGGCACTACAGATGTATGGCTCCCGTGTTATCCGCAAAGCTCTTGAGTTTATTCCTTCAGACCAGCAGA
ATGAGATGGTTCGGGAACTAGATGGCCATGTCTTGAAGTGTGTGAAAGATCAGAATGGCAGTTACGTGGT
TCGCAAATGCATTGAATGTGTACAGCCCCAGTCTTTGCAATTTATCATCGATGCGTTTAAGGGACAGGTA
TTTGCCTTATCCACACATCCTTATGGCTCCCGAGTGATTCGCAGAATCCTGGAGCACTGTCTCCCTGACC
AGACACTCCCTATTTTAGAGGAGCTTCACCAGCACACAGAGCAGCTTGTACAGGATCAATATGGAAGTTA
TGTAATCCGCCATGTACTGGAGCACGGTCGTCCTGAGGATAAAAGCAAAATTGTAGCAGAAATCCGAGGC
AATGTACTTGTATTGAGTCAGCACAAATTTGCAAGCTATGTTGTGCGCAAGTGTGTTACTCACGCCTCAC
GTACGGAGCGCGCTGTGCTCATCGATGAGGTGTGCACCATGAACGACGGTCCCCACAGTGCCTTATACAC
CATGATGAAGGACCAGTATGCCAGCTACGTGGTCCGCAAGATGATTGACGTGGCGGAGCCAGGCCAGCGG
AAGATCGTCATGCATAAGATCCGACCCCACATCGCAACTCTTCGTAAGTACACCTATGGCAAGCACATTC
TGGCCAAGCTGGAGAAGTACTACATGAAGAACGGTGTTGACTTAGGCGGACGCTAACACGCGTGGTACCT
CTAGAGTCGACCCGGGCGGCCGCTTCGAGCAGACATGATAAGATACATTGATGAGTTTGGACAAACCACA
ACTAGAATGCAGTGAAAAAAATGCTTTATTTGTGAAATTTGTGATGCTATTGCTTTATTTGTAACCATTA
TAAGCTGCAATAAACAAGTTAACAACAACAATTGCATTCATTTTATGTTTCAGGTTCAGGGGGAGATGTG
GGAGGTTTTTTAAAGCAAGTAAAACCTCTACAAATGTGGTAAAATCGATCGGAGGAGACGGAGTGTGGAT
CCGGGCTGGCGTAATAGCGAAGAGGCCCGCACCGATCGCCCTTCCCAACAGTTGCGCAGCCTGAATGGCG
AATGG
[124 nt withheld, positions 4066-4189]
C
[91 nt withheld, positions 4191-4281]
A
[49 nt withheld, positions 4283-4331]
CCTTTGACGTTGGAGTCCACGTTCTTT
[37 nt withheld, positions 4359-4395]
ACCCTATCTCGGTCTATTCTTTTGATTTATAAGGGATTTTGCCGATTTCGGCCTATTGGTTAAAAAATGA
GCTGATTTAACAAAAATTTAACGCGAATTTTAACAAAATATTAACGCTTACAATTTCCTGATGCGGTATT
TTCTCCTTACGCATCTGTGCGGTATTTCACACCGCATATGGTGCACTCTCAGTACAATCTGCTCTGATGC
CGCATAGTTAAGCCAGCCCCGACACCCGCCAACACCCGCTGACGCGCCCTGACGGGCTTGTCTGCTCCCG
GCATCCGCTTACAGACAAGCTGTGACCGTCTCCGGGAGCTGCATGTGTCAGAGGTTTTCACCGTCATCAC
CGAAACGCGCGAGACGAAAGGGCCTCGTGATACGCCTATTTTTATAGGTTAATGTCATGATAATAATGGT
TTCTTAGACGTCAGGTGGCACTTTTCGGGGAAATGTGCGCGGAACCCCTATTTGTTTATTTTTCTAAATA
CATTCAAATATGTATCCGCTCATGAGACAATAACCCTGATAAATGCTTCAATAATATTGAAAAAGGAAGA
GTATGAGTATTCAACATTTCCGTGTCGCCCTTATTCCCTTTTTTGCGGCATTTTGCCTTCCTGTTTTTGC
TCACCCAGAAACGCTGGTGAAAGTAAAAGATGCTGAAGATCAGTTGGGTGCACGAGTGGGTTACATCGAA
CTGGATCTCAACAGCGGTAAGATCCTTGAGAGTTTTCGCCCCGAAGAACGTTTTCCAATGATGAGCACTT
TTAAAGTTCTGCTATGTGGCGCGGTATTATCCCGTATTGACGCCGGGCAAGAGCAACTCGGTCGCCGCAT
ACACTATTCTCAGAATGACTTGGTTGAGTACTCACCAGTCACAGAAAAGCATCTTACGGATGGCATGACA
GTAAGAGAATTATGCAGTGCTGCCATAACCATGAGTGATAACACTGCGGCCAACTTACTTCTGACAACGA
TCGGAGGACCGAAGGAGCTAACCGCTTTTTTGCACAACATGGGGGATCATGTAACTCGCCTTGATCGTTG
GGAACCGGAGCTGAATGAAGCCATACCAAACGACGAGCGTGACACCACGATGCCTGTAGCAATGGCAACA
ACGTTGCGCAAACTATTAACTGGCGAACTACTTACTCTAGCTTCCCGGCAACAATTAATAGACTGGATGG
AGGCGGATAAAGTTGCAGGACCACTTCTGCGCTCGGCCCTTCCGGCTGGCTGGTTTATTGCTGATAAATC
TGGAGCCGGTGAGCGTGGGTCGCGCGGTATCATTGCAGCACTGGGGCCAGATGGTAAGCCCTCCCGTATC
GTAGTTATCTACACGACGGGGAGTCAGGCAACTATGGATGAACGAAATAGACAGATCGCTGAGATAGGTG
CCTCACTGATTAAGCATTGGTAACTGTCAGACCAAGTTTACTCATATATACTTTAGATTGATTTAAAACT
TCATTTTTAATTTAAAAGGATCTAGGTGAAGATCCTTTTTGATAATCTCATGACCAAAATCCCTTAACGT
GAGTTTTCGTTCCACTGAGCGTCAGACCCCGTAGAAAAGATCAAAGG
