>Addgene plasmid #87321 | PumC | depositor partial sequence | sequence record 170335 | PumC
TAATACGACTCACTATAGGCTAGCCTCGAGAAGGAGGTGCCACCATGCGAGGCATGGGCCGCAGCCGCCT
TTTGGAAGATTTTCGAAACAACCGGTACCCCAATTTACAACTGCGGGAGATTGCCGGACATATAATGGAA
TTTTCCCAAGACCAGCATGGGTCCAGATTCATTCGCCTGAAACTGGAGCGTGCCACACCAGCTGAGCGCC
AGCTTGTCTTCAATGAAATCCTCCAGGCTGCCTACCAACTCATGGTGGATGTGTTTGGTAGTTACGTCAT
TCGCAAGTTCTTTGAATTTGGCAGTCTTGAACAGAAGCTGGCTTTGGCAGAACGGATTCGAGGTCACGTC
CTGTCATTGGCACTACAGATGTATGGCTCCCGTGTTATCCGCAAAGCTCTTGAGTTTATTCCTTCAGACC
AGCAGAATGAGATGGTTCGGGAACTAGATGGCCATGTCTTGAAGTGTGTGAAAGATCAGAATGGCAGTTA
CGTGGTTCGCAAATGCATTGAATGTGTACAGCCCCAGTCTTTGCAATTTATCATCGATGCGTTTAAGGGA
CAGGTATTTGCCTTATCCACACATCCTTATGGCTCCCGAGTGATTCGCAGAATCCTGGAGCACTGTCTCC
CTGACCAGACACTCCCTATTTTAGAGGAGCTTCACCAGCACACAGAGCAGCTTGTACAGGATCAATATGG
AAGTTATGTAATCCGCCATGTACTGGAGCACGGTCGTCCTGAGGATAAAAGCAAAATTGTAGCAGAAATC
CGAGGCAATGTACTTGTATTGAGTCAGCACAAATTTGCAAGCTATGTTGTGCGCAAGTGTGTTACTCACG
CCTCACGTACGGAGCGCGCTGTGCTCATCGATGAGGTGTGCACCATGAACGACGGTCCCCACAGTGCCTT
ATACACCATGATGAAGGACCAGTATGCCAGCTACGTGGTCCGCAAGATGATTGACGTGGCGGAGCCAGGC
CAGCGGAAGATCGTCATGCATAAGATCCGACCCCACATCGCAACTCTTCGTAAGTACACCTATGGCAAGC
ACATTCTGGCCAAGCTGGAGAAGTACTACATGAAGAACGGTGTTGACTTAGGCGGACGCTAACACGCGTG
GTACCTCTAGAGTCGACCCGGG
